Addgene plasmid #225449: pcDNA3puro-EGFP-FXR1-isoform b
Depositing lab: Christine Mayr. Publication: The FXR1 network acts as signaling scaffold for actomyosin remodeling. Chen X, Fansler MM, Janjoš U, Ule J, Mayr C. Cell. 5 August 2024. doi: 10.1016/j.cell.2024.07.015. PubMed 37961296.
Backbone
  Vector backbone: pcDNA3-puro
  Backbone manufacturer: Mayr Lab
  Vector type: Mammalian Expression
Growth in bacteria
  Bacterial resistance: Ampicillin, 100 μg/mL
  Growth temperature: 37°C
  Growth strain: DH5alpha
  Copy number: High Copy
Gene/Insert
  Gene/Insert name: FXR1 isoform b
  Species: H. sapiens (human)
  Entrez Gene: FXR1 (a.k.a. CMYP9A, CMYP9B, FXR1P, MYOPMIL, MYORIBF)
  Promoter: CMV
  Tag / fusion protein: EGFP (N terminal on insert)
  Cloning method: Restriction Enzyme; 5′ cloning site unknown (unknown if destroyed)
Terms and licenses: Academic/Nonprofit Terms; Industry Terms: Not Available to Industry
Depositor comments: Please visit https://doi.org/10.1101/2023.11.05.565677 for bioRxiv preprint.
How to cite: pcDNA3puro-EGFP-FXR1-isoform b was a gift from Christine Mayr (Addgene plasmid # 225449 ; http://n2t.net/addgene:225449 ; RRID:Addgene_225449)
