[The description below was written by a language model from this plasmid's Addgene catalogue record and pLannotate feature annotations shown in this document.]
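Description:
pcDNA3puro-EGFP-FXR1-isoform b is a mammalian expression plasmid built on pcDNA3-puro, a pcDNA3-type backbone in which the mammalian selection cassette encodes puromycin resistance. It is propagated in E. coli through a high-copy ColE1/pUC-type origin with ampicillin selection (AmpR under its own bla promoter), and it also carries an f1 phage origin. Residual lac promoter/operator sequences, a lacI fragment and a bom fragment are backbone remnants with no evident role in the design.

The payload is the human FXR1 isoform b coding sequence fused at its N terminus to EGFP. It is driven by the CMV immediate-early enhancer and promoter and terminated by the bovine growth hormone polyadenylation signal. A T7 promoter sits between the CMV promoter and the open reading frame, which in principle allows in vitro transcription. The automated annotation labels the insert as a rat Fxr1 fragment, but this reflects the closest database match for a conserved protein; the catalogue entry gives the species as human. A separate SV40 early promoter drives puromycin N-acetyltransferase, followed by a leftover ble fragment and the SV40 poly(A) signal, so transfected cells can be selected with puromycin.

Two sequence records are supplied. They show the same elements in the same order but differ by about 230 nt: the longer one has an additional partial EGFP annotation directly upstream of the full EGFP, which may be a partial duplication or an assembly artefact. The record does not resolve this. The plasmid suits transient or stable expression of fluorescently tagged FXR1 for localisation and functional studies, consistent with the associated work on the FXR1 network as a signalling scaffold in actomyosin remodelling.
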