Features (pLannotate 1.2.2; 22 found; start..end, strand, type, name):
     28..80      -  misc_feature   bom (fragment): basis of mobility region from pBR322
    235..614     +  enhancer       CMV enhancer: human cytomegalovirus immediate early enhancer
    615..818     +  promoter       CMV promoter: human cytomegalovirus (CMV) immediate early promoter
    814..847     +  LTR            5' LTR (truncated) (fragment): truncated 5' long terminal repeat (LTR) from HIV-1
    863..881     +  promoter       T7 promoter: promoter for bacteriophage T7 RNA polymerase
    905..1141    +  CDS            EGFP (fragment): the original enhanced GFP (Yang et al., 1996) mammalian codon-optimized
   1139..1855    +  CDS            EGFP: EGFP is a basic (constitutively fluorescent) green fluorescent protein published in 1996, derived from Aequorea victoria. It is reported to be a rapidly-maturing weak dimer with moderate acid sensitivity.
   1856..3469    +  CDS            Fxr1 (fragment): FXR1_RAT - Also known as Fxr1h From Rattus norvegicus (Rat).
   3549..3773    +  polyA_signal   bGH poly(A) signal: bovine growth hormone polyadenylation signal
   3777..3798    +  promoter       SV40 promoter (fragment): SV40 enhancer and early promoter
   3819..4247    +  rep_origin     f1 ori (sequence partly withheld): f1 bacteriophage origin of replication; arrow indicates direction of (+) strand synthesis
   4261..4590    +  promoter       SV40 promoter: SV40 enhancer and early promoter
   4603..5202    +  CDS            PuroR: puromycin N-acetyltransferase; pac from Streptomyces alboniger; confers resistance to puromycin
   5223..5381    +  CDS            ble (fragment): BLE_KLEPN - Experimental evidence at protein level: Swiss-Prot protein existence level 1. Binding protein with a strong affinity to the bleomycin family of antibiotics. Binds to CL990; an antimitotic-antibiotic compound. From Klebsiella pneumoniae.
   5376..5497    +  polyA_signal   SV40 poly(A) signal: SV40 polyadenylation signal
   5570..5586    -  protein_bind   lac operator: The lac repressor binds to the lac operator to inhibit transcription in E. coli. This inhibition can be relieved by adding lactose or isopropyl-β-D-thiogalactopyranoside (IPTG). lac repressor encoded by lacI
   5594..5624    -  promoter       lac promoter: promoter for the E. coli lac operon
   5639..5660    -  protein_bind   CAP binding site: CAP binding activates transcription in the presence of cAMP. E. coli catabolite activator protein
   5673..5765    -  CDS            lacI (fragment): lac repressor; lacI; The lac repressor binds to the lac operator to inhibit transcription in E. coli. This inhibition can be relieved by adding lactose or isopropyl-β-D-thiogalactopyranoside (IPTG).
   5948..6536    -  rep_origin     ori: high-copy-number ColE1/pMB1/pBR322/pUC origin of replication
   6707..7567    -  CDS            AmpR: β-lactamase; bla; confers resistance to ampicillin, carbenicillin, and related antibiotics
   7568..7672    -  promoter       AmpR promoter: bla
>Addgene plasmid #225449 | pcDNA3puro-EGFP-FXR1-isoform b | addgene full sequence | sequence record 453904 | Addgene NGS Result
GACGGATCGGGAGATCTCCCGATCCCCTATGGTGCACTCTCAGTACAATCTGCTCTGATGCCGCATAGTT
AAGCCAGTATCTGCTCCCTGCTTGTGTGTTGGAGGTCGCTGAGTAGTGCGCGAGCAAAATTTAAGCTACA
ACAAGGCAAGGCTTGACCGACAATTGCATGAAGAATCTGCTTAGGGTTAGGCGTTTTGCGCTGCTTCGCG
ATGTACGGGCCAGATATACGCGTTGACATTGATTATTGACTAGTTATTAATAGTAATCAATTACGGGGTC
ATTAGTTCATAGCCCATATATGGAGTTCCGCGTTACATAACTTACGGTAAATGGCCCGCCTGGCTGACCG
CCCAACGACCCCCGCCCATTGACGTCAATAATGACGTATGTTCCCATAGTAACGCCAATAGGGACTTTCC
ATTGACGTCAATGGGTGGAGTATTTACGGTAAACTGCCCACTTGGCAGTACATCAAGTGTATCATATGCC
AAGTACGCCCCCTATTGACGTCAATGACGGTAAATGGCCCGCCTGGCATTATGCCCAGTACATGACCTTA
TGGGACTTTCCTACTTGGCAGTACATCTACGTATTAGTCATCGCTATTACCATGGTGATGCGGTTTTGGC
AGTACATCAATGGGCGTGGATAGCGGTTTGACTCACGGGGATTTCCAAGTCTCCACCCCATTGACGTCAA
TGGGAGTTTGTTTTGGCACCAAAATCAACGGGACTTTCCAAAATGTCGTAACAACTCCGCCCCATTGACG
CAAATGGGCGGTAGGCGTGTACGGTGGGAGGTCTATATAAGCAGAGCTCTCTGGCTAACTAGAGAACCCA
CTGCTTACTGGCTTATCGAAATTAATACGACTCACTATAGGGAGACCCAAGCTGGCTAGCAACCATGGTG
AGCAAGGGCGAGGAGCTGTTCACCGGGGTGGTGCCCATCCTGGTCGAGCTGGACGGCGACGTAAACGGCC
ACAAGTTCAGCGTGTCTGGCGAGGGCGAGGGCGATGCCACCTACGGCAAGCTGACCCTGAAGTTCATCTG
CACCACCGGCAAGCTGCCCGTGCCCTGGCCCACCCTCGTGACCACCCTGACCTACGGCGTGCAGTGCTTC
AGCCGCTACCCCGACMMCATGGTGAGCAAGGGCGAGGAGCTGTTCACCGGGGTGGTGCCCATCCTGGTCG
AGCTGGACGGCGACGTAAACGGCCACAAGTTCAGCGTGTCTGGCGAGGGCGAGGGCGATGCCACCTACGG
CAAGCTGACCCTGAAGTTCATCTGCACCACCGGCAAGCTGCCCGTGCCCTGGCCCACCCTCGTGACCACC
CTGACCTACGGCGTGCAGTGCTTCAGCCGCTACCCCGACCACATGAAGCAGCACGACTTCTTCAAGTCCG
CCATGCCCGAAGGCTACGTCCAGGAGCGCACCATCTTCTTCAAGGACGACGGCAACTACAAGACCCGCGC
CGAGGTGAAGTTCGAGGGCGACACCCTGGTGAACCGCATCGAGCTGAAGGGCATCGACTTCAAGGAGGAC
GGCAACATCCTGGGGCACAAGCTGGAGTACAACTACAACAGCCACAACGTCTATATCATGGCCGACAAGC
AGAAGAACGGCATCAAGGCGAACTTCAAGATCCGCCACAACATCGAGGACGGCAGCGTGCAGCTCGCCGA
CCACTACCAGCAGAACACCCCCATCGGCGACGGCCCCGTGCTGCTGCCCGACAACCACTACCTGAGCACC
CAGTCCGCCCTGAGCAAAGACCCCAACGAGAAGCGCGATCACATGGTCCTGCTGGAGTTCGTGACCGCCG
CCGGGATCACTCTCGGCATGGACGAGCTGTACAAGGCGGAGCTGACGGTGGAGGTTCGCGGCTCTAACGG
GGCTTTCTACAAGGGATTTATCAAAGATGTTCATGAAGACTCCCTTACAGTTGTTTTTGAAAATAATTGG
CAACCAGAACGCCAGGTTCCATTTAATGAAGTTAGATTACCACCACCACCTGATATAAAAAAAGAAATTA
GTGAAGGAGATGAAGTAGAGGTATATTCAAGAGCAAATGACCAAGAGCCATGTGGGTGGTGGTTGGCTAA
AGTTCGGATGATGAAAGGAGAATTTTATGTCATTGAATATGCTGCTTGTGACGCTACTTACAATGAAATA
GTCACATTTGAACGACTTCGGCCTGTCAATCAAAATAAAACTGTCAAAAAAAATACCTTCTTTAAATGCA
CAGTGGATGTTCCTGAGGATTTGAGAGAGGCGTGTGCTAATGAAAATGCACATAAAGATTTTAAGAAAGC
AGTAGGAGCATGCAGAATTTTTTACCATCCAGAAACAACACAGCTAATGATACTGTCTGCCAGTGAAGCA
ACTGTGAAGAGAGTAAACATCTTAAGTGACATGCATTTGCGAAGTATTCGTACGAAGTTGATGCTTATGT
CCAGAAATGAAGAGGCCACTAAGCATTTAGAATGCACAAAACAACTTGCAGCAGCTTTTCATGAGGAATT
TGTTGTGAGAGAAGATTTAATGGGCCTGGCAATAGGAACACATGGTAGTAACATCCAGCAAGCTAGGAAG
GTTCCTGGAGTTACCGCCATTGAGCTAGATGAAGATACTGGAACATTCAGAATCTACGGAGAGAGTGCTG
ATGCTGTAAAAAAGGCTAGAGGTTTCTTGGAATTTGTGGAGGATTTTATTCAGGTTCCTAGGAATCTCGT
TGGAAAAGTAATTGGAAAAAATGGCAAAGTTATTCAAGAAATAGTGGACAAATCTGGTGTGGTTCGAGTG
AGAATTGAAGGGGACAATGAAAATAAATTACCCAGAGAAGACGGTATGGTTCCATTTGTATTTGTTGGCA
CTAAAGAAAGCATTGGAAATGTGCAGGTTCTTCTAGAGTATCATATTGCCTATCTAAAGGAAGTAGAACA
GCTAAGAATGGAACGCCTACAGATTGATGAACAGCTGCGACAGATTGGTTCTAGGTCTTATAGCGGAAGA
GGCAGAGGTCGTCGGGGACCTAATTACACCTCCGGTTATGGTACAAATTCTGAGCTGTCTAACCCCTCTG
AAACGGAATCTGAGCGTAAAGACGAGCTGAGTGATTGGTCATTGGCAGGAGAAGATGATCGAGACAGCCG
ACATCAGCGTGACAGCAGGAGACGCCCAGGAGGAAGAGGCAGAAGTGTTTCAGGGGGTCGAGGTCGTGGT
GGACCACGTGGTGGCAAATCCTCCATCAGTTCTGTGCTCAAAGATCCAGACAGCAATCCATACAGCTTAC
TTGATAATACAGAATCAGATCAGACTGCAGACACTGATGCCAGCGAATCTCATCACAGTACTAACCGTCG
TAGGCGGTCTCGTAGACGAAGGACTGATGAAGATGCTGTTCTGATGGATGGAATGACTGAATCTGATACA
GCTTCAGTTAATGAAAATGGGCTAGGCAAAAGATGTGATTGAGAATTCTGCAGATATCCAGCACAGTGGC
GGCCGCTCGAGTCTAGAGGGCCCGTTTAAACCCGCTGATCAGCCTCGACTGTGCCTTCTAGTTGCCAGCC
ATCTGTTGTTTGCCCCTCCCCCGTGCCTTCCTTGACCCTGGAAGGTGCCACTCCCACTGTCCTTTCCTAA
TAAAATGAGGAAATTGCATCGCATTGTCTGAGTAGGTGTCATTCTATTCTGGGGGGTGGGGTGGGGCAGG
ACAGCAAGGGGGAGGATTGGGAAGACAATAGCAGGCATGCTGGGGATGCGGTGGGCTCTATGGCTTCTGA
GGCGGAAAGAACCAGCTGGGGCTCTAGGGGGTATCCCC
[124 nt withheld, positions 3819-3942]
C
[91 nt withheld, positions 3944-4034]
A
[49 nt withheld, positions 4036-4084]
CCTTTGACGTTGGAGTCCACGTTCTTT
[37 nt withheld, positions 4112-4148]
ACCCTATCTCGGTCTATTCTTTTGATTTATAAGGGATTTTGCCGATTTCGGCCTATTGGTTAAAAAATGA
GCTGATTTAACAAAAATTTAACGCGAATTAATTCTGTGGAATGTGTGTCAGTTAGGGTGTGGAAAGTCCC
CAGGCTCCCCAGCAGGCAGAAGTATGCAAAGCATGCATCTCAATTAGTCAGCAACCAGGTGTGGAAAGTC
CCCAGGCTCCCCAGCAGGCAGAAGTATGCAAAGCATGCATCTCAATTAGTCAGCAACCATAGTCCCGCCC
CTAACTCCGCCCATCCCGCCCCTAACTCCGCCCAGTTCCGCCCATTCTCCGCCCCATGGCTGACTAATTT
TTTTTATTTATGCAGAGGCCGAGGCCGCCTCTGCCTCTGAGCTATTCCAGAAGTAGTGAGGAGGCTTTTT
TGGAGGCCTAGGCTTTTGCAAAAAGCTCCCAACCATGACCGAGTACAAGCCCACGGTGCGCCTCGCCACC
CGCGACGACGTCCCCAGGGCCGTACGCACCCTCGCCGCCGCGTTCGCCGACTACCCCGCCACGCGCCACA
CCGTCGATCCGGACCGCCACATCGAGCGGGTCACCGAGCTGCAAGAACTCTTCCTCACGCGCGTCGGGCT
CGACATCGGCAAGGTGTGGGTCGCGGACGACGGCGCCGCGGTGGCGGTCTGGACCACGCCGGAGAGCGTC
GAAGCGGGGGCGGTGTTCGCCGAGATCGGCCCGCGCATGGCCGAGTTGAGCGGTTCCCGGCTGGCCGCGC
AGCAACAGATGGAAGGCCTCCTGGCGCCGCACCGGCCCAAGGAGCCCGCGTGGTTCCTGGCCACCGTCGG
CGTCTCGCCCGACCACCAGGGCAAGGGTCTGGGCAGCGCCGTCGTGCTCCCCGGAGTGGAGGCGGCCGAG
CGCGCCGGGGTGCCCGCCTTCCTGGAGACCTCCGCGCCCCGCAACCTCCCCTTCTACGAGCGGCTCGGCT
TCACCGTCACCGCCGACGTCGAGGTGCCCGAAGGACCGCGCACCTGGTGCATGACCCGCAAGCCCGGTGC
CTGAGCGGGACTCTGGGGTTCGAAATGACCGACCAAGCGACGCCCAACCTGCCATCACGAGATTTCGATT
CCACCGCCGCCTTCTATGAAAGGTTGGGCTTCGGAATCGTTTTCCGGGACGCCGGCTGGATGATCCTCCA
GCGCGGGGATCTCATGCTGGAGTTCTTCGCCCACCCCAACTTGTTTATTGCAGCTTATAATGGTTACAAA
TAAAGCAATAGCATCACAAATTTCACAAATAAAGCATTTTTTTCACTGCATTCTAGTTGTGGTTTGTCCA
AACTCATCAATGTATCTTATCATGTCTGTATACCGTCGACCTCTAGCTAGAGCTTGGCGTAATCATGGTC
ATAGCTGTTTCCTGTGTGAAATTGTTATCCGCTCACAATTCCACACAACATACGAGCCGGAAGCATAAAG
TGTAAAGCCTGGGGTGCCTAATGAGTGAGCTAACTCACATTAATTGCGTTGCGCTCACTGCCCGCTTTCC
AGTCGGGAAACCTGTCGTGCCAGCTGCATTAATGAATCGGCCAACGCGCGGGGAGAGGCGGTTTGCGTAT
TGGGCGCTCTTCCGCTTCCTCGCTCACTGACTCGCTGCGCTCGGTCGTTCGGCTGCGGCGAGCGGTATCA
GCTCACTCAAAGGCGGTAATACGGTTATCCACAGAATCAGGGGATAACGCAGGAAAGAACATGTGAGCAA
AAGGCCAGCAAAAGGCCAGGAACCGTAAAAAGGCCGCGTTGCTGGCGTTTTTCCATAGGCTCCGCCCCCC
TGACGAGCATCACAAAAATCGACGCTCAAGTCAGAGGTGGCGAAACCCGACAGGACTATAAAGATACCAG
GCGTTTCCCCCTGGAAGCTCCCTCGTGCGCTCTCCTGTTCCGACCCTGCCGCTTACCGGATACCTGTCCG
CCTTTCTCCCTTCGGGAAGCGTGGCGCTTTCTCATAGCTCACGCTGTAGGTATCTCAGTTCGGTGTAGGT
CGTTCGCTCCAAGCTGGGCTGTGTGCACGAACCCCCCGTTCAGCCCGACCGCTGCGCCTTATCCGGTAAC
TATCGTCTTGAGTCCAACCCGGTAAGACACGACTTATCGCCACTGGCAGCAGCCACTGGTAACAGGATTA
GCAGAGCGAGGTATGTAGGCGGTGCTACAGAGTTCTTGAAGTGGTGGCCTAACTACGGCTACACTAGAAG
AACAGTATTTGGTATCTGCGCTCTGCTGAAGCCAGTTACCTTCGGAAAAAGAGTTGGTAGCTCTTGATCC
GGCAAACAAACCACCGCTGGTAGCGGTGGTTTTTTTGTTTGCAAGCAGCAGATTACGCGCAGAAAAAAAG
GATCTCAAGAAGATCCTTTGATCTTTTCTACGGGGTCTGACGCTCAGTGGAACGAAAACTCACGTTAAGG
GATTTTGGTCATGAGATTATCAAAAAGGATCTTCACCTAGATCCTTTTAAATTAAAAATGAAGTTTTAAA
TCAATCTAAAGTATATATGAGTAAACTTGGTCTGACAGTTACCAATGCTTAATCAGTGAGGCACCTATCT
CAGCGATCTGTCTATTTCGTTCATCCATAGTTGCCTGACTCCCCGTCGTGTAGATAACTACGATACGGGA
GGGCTTACCATCTGGCCCCAGTGCTGCAATGATACCGCGAGACCCACGCTCACCGGCTCCAGATTTATCA
GCAATAAACCAGCCAGCCGGAAGGGCCGAGCGCAGAAGTGGTCCTGCAACTTTATCCGCCTCCATCCAGT
CTATTAATTGTTGCCGGGAAGCTAGAGTAAGTAGTTCGCCAGTTAATAGTTTGCGCAACGTTGTTGCCAT
TGCTACAGGCATCGTGGTGTCACGCTCGTCGTTTGGTATGGCTTCATTCAGCTCCGGTTCCCAACGATCA
AGGCGAGTTACATGATCCCCCATGTTGTGCAAAAAAGCGGTTAGCTCCTTCGGTCCTCCGATCGTTGTCA
GAAGTAAGTTGGCCGCAGTGTTATCACTCATGGTTATGGCAGCACTGCATAATTCTCTTACTGTCATGCC
ATCCGTAAGATGCTTTTCTGTGACTGGTGAGTACTCAACCAAGTCATTCTGAGAATAGTGTATGCGGCGA
CCGAGTTGCTCTTGCCCGGCGTCAATACGGGATAATACCGCGCCACATAGCAGAACTTTAAAAGTGCTCA
TCATTGGAAAACGTTCTTCGGGGCGAAAACTCTCAAGGATCTTACCGCTGTTGAGATCCAGTTCGATGTA
ACCCACTCGTGCACCCAACTGATCTTCAGCATCTTTTACTTTCACCAGCGTTTCTGGGTGAGCAAAAACA
GGAAGGCAAAATGCCGCAAAAAAGGGAATAAGGGCGACACGGAAATGTTGAATACTCATACTCTTCCTTT
TTCAATATTATTGAAGCATTTATCAGGGTTATTGTCTCATGAGCGGATACATATTTGAATGTATTTAGAA
AAATAAACAAATAGGGGTTCCGCGCACATTTCCCCGAAAAGTGCCACCTGACGTC
