Features (pLannotate 1.2.2; 21 found; start..end, strand, type, name):
    412..741     +  promoter       SV40 promoter: SV40 enhancer and early promoter
    754..1353    +  CDS            PuroR: puromycin N-acetyltransferase; pac from Streptomyces alboniger; confers resistance to puromycin
   1374..1532    +  CDS            ble (fragment): BLE_KLEPN - Experimental evidence at protein level: Swiss-Prot protein existence level 1. Binding protein with a strong affinity to the bleomycin family of antibiotics. Binds to CL990; an antimitotic-antibiotic compound. From Klebsiella pneumoniae.
   1527..1648    +  polyA_signal   SV40 poly(A) signal: SV40 polyadenylation signal
   1721..1737    -  protein_bind   lac operator: The lac repressor binds to the lac operator to inhibit transcription in E. coli. This inhibition can be relieved by adding lactose or isopropyl-β-D-thiogalactopyranoside (IPTG). lac repressor encoded by lacI
   1745..1775    -  promoter       lac promoter: promoter for the E. coli lac operon
   1790..1811    -  protein_bind   CAP binding site: CAP binding activates transcription in the presence of cAMP. E. coli catabolite activator protein
   1824..1916    -  CDS            lacI (fragment): lac repressor; lacI; The lac repressor binds to the lac operator to inhibit transcription in E. coli. This inhibition can be relieved by adding lactose or isopropyl-β-D-thiogalactopyranoside (IPTG).
   2099..2687    -  rep_origin     ori: high-copy-number ColE1/pMB1/pBR322/pUC origin of replication
   2858..3718    -  CDS            AmpR: β-lactamase; bla; confers resistance to ampicillin, carbenicillin, and related antibiotics
   3719..3823    -  promoter       AmpR promoter: bla
   3882..3934    -  misc_feature   bom (fragment): basis of mobility region from pBR322
   4089..4468    +  enhancer       CMV enhancer: human cytomegalovirus immediate early enhancer
   4469..4672    +  promoter       CMV promoter: human cytomegalovirus (CMV) immediate early promoter
   4668..4701    +  LTR            5' LTR (truncated) (fragment): truncated 5' long terminal repeat (LTR) from HIV-1
   4717..4735    +  promoter       T7 promoter: promoter for bacteriophage T7 RNA polymerase
   4759..5475    +  CDS            EGFP: EGFP is a basic (constitutively fluorescent) green fluorescent protein published in 1996, derived from Aequorea victoria. It is reported to be a rapidly-maturing weak dimer with moderate acid sensitivity.
   5476..7089    +  CDS            Fxr1 (fragment): FXR1_RAT - Also known as Fxr1h From Rattus norvegicus (Rat).
   7169..7393    +  polyA_signal   bGH poly(A) signal: bovine growth hormone polyadenylation signal
   7397..7418    +  promoter       SV40 promoter (fragment): SV40 enhancer and early promoter
   7439..398     +  rep_origin     f1 ori (across the origin) (sequence partly withheld): f1 bacteriophage origin of replication; arrow indicates direction of (+) strand synthesis
>Addgene plasmid #225449 | pcDNA3puro-EGFP-FXR1-isoform b Sequencing Result | analyzer sequence | sequence record 448486
[93 nt withheld, positions 1-93]
C
[91 nt withheld, positions 95-185]
A
[49 nt withheld, positions 187-235]
CCTTTGACGTTGGAGTCCACGTTCTTT
[37 nt withheld, positions 263-299]
ACCCTATCTCGGTCTATTCTTTTGATTTATAAGGGATTTTGCCGATTTCGGCCTATTGGTTAAAAAATGA
GCTGATTTAACAAAAATTTAACGCGAATTAATTCTGTGGAATGTGTGTCAGTTAGGGTGTGGAAAGTCCC
CAGGCTCCCCAGCAGGCAGAAGTATGCAAAGCATGCATCTCAATTAGTCAGCAACCAGGTGTGGAAAGTC
CCCAGGCTCCCCAGCAGGCAGAAGTATGCAAAGCATGCATCTCAATTAGTCAGCAACCATAGTCCCGCCC
CTAACTCCGCCCATCCCGCCCCTAACTCCGCCCAGTTCCGCCCATTCTCCGCCCCATGGCTGACTAATTT
TTTTTATTTATGCAGAGGCCGAGGCCGCCTCTGCCTCTGAGCTATTCCAGAAGTAGTGAGGAGGCTTTTT
TGGAGGCCTAGGCTTTTGCAAAAAGCTCCCAACCATGACCGAGTACAAGCCCACGGTGCGCCTCGCCACC
CGCGACGACGTCCCCAGGGCCGTACGCACCCTCGCCGCCGCGTTCGCCGACTACCCCGCCACGCGCCACA
CCGTCGATCCGGACCGCCACATCGAGCGGGTCACCGAGCTGCAAGAACTCTTCCTCACGCGCGTCGGGCT
CGACATCGGCAAGGTGTGGGTCGCGGACGACGGCGCCGCGGTGGCGGTCTGGACCACGCCGGAGAGCGTC
GAAGCGGGGGCGGTGTTCGCCGAGATCGGCCCGCGCATGGCCGAGTTGAGCGGTTCCCGGCTGGCCGCGC
AGCAACAGATGGAAGGCCTCCTGGCGCCGCACCGGCCCAAGGAGCCCGCGTGGTTCCTGGCCACCGTCGG
CGTCTCGCCCGACCACCAGGGCAAGGGTCTGGGCAGCGCCGTCGTGCTCCCCGGAGTGGAGGCGGCCGAG
CGCGCCGGGGTGCCCGCCTTCCTGGAGACCTCCGCGCCCCGCAACCTCCCCTTCTACGAGCGGCTCGGCT
TCACCGTCACCGCCGACGTCGAGGTGCCCGAAGGACCGCGCACCTGGTGCATGACCCGCAAGCCCGGTGC
CTGAGCGGGACTCTGGGGTTCGAAATGACCGACCAAGCGACGCCCAACCTGCCATCACGAGATTTCGATT
CCACCGCCGCCTTCTATGAAAGGTTGGGCTTCGGAATCGTTTTCCGGGACGCCGGCTGGATGATCCTCCA
GCGCGGGGATCTCATGCTGGAGTTCTTCGCCCACCCCAACTTGTTTATTGCAGCTTATAATGGTTACAAA
TAAAGCAATAGCATCACAAATTTCACAAATAAAGCATTTTTTTCACTGCATTCTAGTTGTGGTTTGTCCA
AACTCATCAATGTATCTTATCATGTCTGTATACCGTCGACCTCTAGCTAGAGCTTGGCGTAATCATGGTC
ATAGCTGTTTCCTGTGTGAAATTGTTATCCGCTCACAATTCCACACAACATACGAGCCGGAAGCATAAAG
TGTAAAGCCTGGGGTGCCTAATGAGTGAGCTAACTCACATTAATTGCGTTGCGCTCACTGCCCGCTTTCC
AGTCGGGAAACCTGTCGTGCCAGCTGCATTAATGAATCGGCCAACGCGCGGGGAGAGGCGGTTTGCGTAT
TGGGCGCTCTTCCGCTTCCTCGCTCACTGACTCGCTGCGCTCGGTCGTTCGGCTGCGGCGAGCGGTATCA
GCTCACTCAAAGGCGGTAATACGGTTATCCACAGAATCAGGGGATAACGCAGGAAAGAACATGTGAGCAA
AAGGCCAGCAAAAGGCCAGGAACCGTAAAAAGGCCGCGTTGCTGGCGTTTTTCCATAGGCTCCGCCCCCC
TGACGAGCATCACAAAAATCGACGCTCAAGTCAGAGGTGGCGAAACCCGACAGGACTATAAAGATACCAG
GCGTTTCCCCCTGGAAGCTCCCTCGTGCGCTCTCCTGTTCCGACCCTGCCGCTTACCGGATACCTGTCCG
CCTTTCTCCCTTCGGGAAGCGTGGCGCTTTCTCATAGCTCACGCTGTAGGTATCTCAGTTCGGTGTAGGT
CGTTCGCTCCAAGCTGGGCTGTGTGCACGAACCCCCCGTTCAGCCCGACCGCTGCGCCTTATCCGGTAAC
TATCGTCTTGAGTCCAACCCGGTAAGACACGACTTATCGCCACTGGCAGCAGCCACTGGTAACAGGATTA
GCAGAGCGAGGTATGTAGGCGGTGCTACAGAGTTCTTGAAGTGGTGGCCTAACTACGGCTACACTAGAAG
AACAGTATTTGGTATCTGCGCTCTGCTGAAGCCAGTTACCTTCGGAAAAAGAGTTGGTAGCTCTTGATCC
GGCAAACAAACCACCGCTGGTAGCGGTGGTTTTTTTGTTTGCAAGCAGCAGATTACGCGCAGAAAAAAAG
GATCTCAAGAAGATCCTTTGATCTTTTCTACGGGGTCTGACGCTCAGTGGAACGAAAACTCACGTTAAGG
GATTTTGGTCATGAGATTATCAAAAAGGATCTTCACCTAGATCCTTTTAAATTAAAAATGAAGTTTTAAA
TCAATCTAAAGTATATATGAGTAAACTTGGTCTGACAGTTACCAATGCTTAATCAGTGAGGCACCTATCT
CAGCGATCTGTCTATTTCGTTCATCCATAGTTGCCTGACTCCCCGTCGTGTAGATAACTACGATACGGGA
GGGCTTACCATCTGGCCCCAGTGCTGCAATGATACCGCGAGACCCACGCTCACCGGCTCCAGATTTATCA
GCAATAAACCAGCCAGCCGGAAGGGCCGAGCGCAGAAGTGGTCCTGCAACTTTATCCGCCTCCATCCAGT
CTATTAATTGTTGCCGGGAAGCTAGAGTAAGTAGTTCGCCAGTTAATAGTTTGCGCAACGTTGTTGCCAT
TGCTACAGGCATCGTGGTGTCACGCTCGTCGTTTGGTATGGCTTCATTCAGCTCCGGTTCCCAACGATCA
AGGCGAGTTACATGATCCCCCATGTTGTGCAAAAAAGCGGTTAGCTCCTTCGGTCCTCCGATCGTTGTCA
GAAGTAAGTTGGCCGCAGTGTTATCACTCATGGTTATGGCAGCACTGCATAATTCTCTTACTGTCATGCC
ATCCGTAAGATGCTTTTCTGTGACTGGTGAGTACTCAACCAAGTCATTCTGAGAATAGTGTATGCGGCGA
CCGAGTTGCTCTTGCCCGGCGTCAATACGGGATAATACCGCGCCACATAGCAGAACTTTAAAAGTGCTCA
TCATTGGAAAACGTTCTTCGGGGCGAAAACTCTCAAGGATCTTACCGCTGTTGAGATCCAGTTCGATGTA
ACCCACTCGTGCACCCAACTGATCTTCAGCATCTTTTACTTTCACCAGCGTTTCTGGGTGAGCAAAAACA
GGAAGGCAAAATGCCGCAAAAAAGGGAATAAGGGCGACACGGAAATGTTGAATACTCATACTCTTCCTTT
TTCAATATTATTGAAGCATTTATCAGGGTTATTGTCTCATGAGCGGATACATATTTGAATGTATTTAGAA
AAATAAACAAATAGGGGTTCCGCGCACATTTCCCCGAAAAGTGCCACCTGACGTCGACGGATCGGGAGAT
CTCCCGATCCCCTATGGTGCACTCTCAGTACAATCTGCTCTGATGCCGCATAGTTAAGCCAGTATCTGCT
CCCTGCTTGTGTGTTGGAGGTCGCTGAGTAGTGCGCGAGCAAAATTTAAGCTACAACAAGGCAAGGCTTG
ACCGACAATTGCATGAAGAATCTGCTTAGGGTTAGGCGTTTTGCGCTGCTTCGCGATGTACGGGCCAGAT
ATACGCGTTGACATTGATTATTGACTAGTTATTAATAGTAATCAATTACGGGGTCATTAGTTCATAGCCC
ATATATGGAGTTCCGCGTTACATAACTTACGGTAAATGGCCCGCCTGGCTGACCGCCCAACGACCCCCGC
CCATTGACGTCAATAATGACGTATGTTCCCATAGTAACGCCAATAGGGACTTTCCATTGACGTCAATGGG
TGGAGTATTTACGGTAAACTGCCCACTTGGCAGTACATCAAGTGTATCATATGCCAAGTACGCCCCCTAT
TGACGTCAATGACGGTAAATGGCCCGCCTGGCATTATGCCCAGTACATGACCTTATGGGACTTTCCTACT
TGGCAGTACATCTACGTATTAGTCATCGCTATTACCATGGTGATGCGGTTTTGGCAGTACATCAATGGGC
GTGGATAGCGGTTTGACTCACGGGGATTTCCAAGTCTCCACCCCATTGACGTCAATGGGAGTTTGTTTTG
GCACCAAAATCAACGGGACTTTCCAAAATGTCGTAACAACTCCGCCCCATTGACGCAAATGGGCGGTAGG
CGTGTACGGTGGGAGGTCTATATAAGCAGAGCTCTCTGGCTAACTAGAGAACCCACTGCTTACTGGCTTA
TCGAAATTAATACGACTCACTATAGGGAGACCCAAGCTGGCTAGCAACCATGGTGAGCAAGGGCGAGGAG
CTGTTCACCGGGGTGGTGCCCATCCTGGTCGAGCTGGACGGCGACGTAAACGGCCACAAGTTCAGCGTGT
CTGGCGAGGGCGAGGGCGATGCCACCTACGGCAAGCTGACCCTGAAGTTCATCTGCACCACCGGCAAGCT
GCCCGTGCCCTGGCCCACCCTCGTGACCACCCTGACCTACGGCGTGCAGTGCTTCAGCCGCTACCCCGAC
CACATGAAGCAGCACGACTTCTTCAAGTCCGCCATGCCCGAAGGCTACGTCCAGGAGCGCACCATCTTCT
TCAAGGACGACGGCAACTACAAGACCCGCGCCGAGGTGAAGTTCGAGGGCGACACCCTGGTGAACCGCAT
CGAGCTGAAGGGCATCGACTTCAAGGAGGACGGCAACATCCTGGGGCACAAGCTGGAGTACAACTACAAC
AGCCACAACGTCTATATCATGGCCGACAAGCAGAAGAACGGCATCAAGGCGAACTTCAAGATCCGCCACA
ACATCGAGGACGGCAGCGTGCAGCTCGCCGACCACTACCAGCAGAACACCCCCATCGGCGACGGCCCCGT
GCTGCTGCCCGACAACCACTACCTGAGCACCCAGTCCGCCCTGAGCAAAGACCCCAACGAGAAGCGCGAT
CACATGGTCCTGCTGGAGTTCGTGACCGCCGCCGGGATCACTCTCGGCATGGACGAGCTGTACAAGGCGG
AGCTGACGGTGGAGGTTCGCGGCTCTAACGGGGCTTTCTACAAGGGATTTATCAAAGATGTTCATGAAGA
CTCCCTTACAGTTGTTTTTGAAAATAATTGGCAACCAGAACGCCAGGTTCCATTTAATGAAGTTAGATTA
CCACCACCACCTGATATAAAAAAAGAAATTAGTGAAGGAGATGAAGTAGAGGTATATTCAAGAGCAAATG
ACCAAGAGCCATGTGGGTGGTGGTTGGCTAAAGTTCGGATGATGAAAGGAGAATTTTATGTCATTGAATA
TGCTGCTTGTGACGCTACTTACAATGAAATAGTCACATTTGAACGACTTCGGCCTGTCAATCAAAATAAA
ACTGTCAAAAAAAATACCTTCTTTAAATGCACAGTGGATGTTCCTGAGGATTTGAGAGAGGCGTGTGCTA
ATGAAAATGCACATAAAGATTTTAAGAAAGCAGTAGGAGCATGCAGAATTTTTTACCATCCAGAAACAAC
ACAGCTAATGATACTGTCTGCCAGTGAAGCAACTGTGAAGAGAGTAAACATCTTAAGTGACATGCATTTG
CGAAGTATTCGTACGAAGTTGATGCTTATGTCCAGAAATGAAGAGGCCACTAAGCATTTAGAATGCACAA
AACAACTTGCAGCAGCTTTTCATGAGGAATTTGTTGTGAGAGAAGATTTAATGGGCCTGGCAATAGGAAC
ACATGGTAGTAACATCCAGCAAGCTAGGAAGGTTCCTGGAGTTACCGCCATTGAGCTAGATGAAGATACT
GGAACATTCAGAATCTACGGAGAGAGTGCTGATGCTGTAAAAAAGGCTAGAGGTTTCTTGGAATTTGTGG
AGGATTTTATTCAGGTTCCTAGGAATCTCGTTGGAAAAGTAATTGGAAAAAATGGCAAAGTTATTCAAGA
AATAGTGGACAAATCTGGTGTGGTTCGAGTGAGAATTGAAGGGGACAATGAAAATAAATTACCCAGAGAA
GACGGTATGGTTCCATTTGTATTTGTTGGCACTAAAGAAAGCATTGGAAATGTGCAGGTTCTTCTAGAGT
ATCATATTGCCTATCTAAAGGAAGTAGAACAGCTAAGAATGGAACGCCTACAGATTGATGAACAGCTGCG
ACAGATTGGTTCTAGGTCTTATAGCGGAAGAGGCAGAGGTCGTCGGGGACCTAATTACACCTCCGGTTAT
GGTACAAATTCTGAGCTGTCTAACCCCTCTGAAACGGAATCTGAGCGTAAAGACGAGCTGAGTGATTGGT
CATTGGCAGGAGAAGATGATCGAGACAGCCGACATCAGCGTGACAGCAGGAGACGCCCAGGAGGAAGAGG
CAGAAGTGTTTCAGGGGGTCGAGGTCGTGGTGGACCACGTGGTGGCAAATCCTCCATCAGTTCTGTGCTC
AAAGATCCAGACAGCAATCCATACAGCTTACTTGATAATACAGAATCAGATCAGACTGCAGACACTGATG
CCAGCGAATCTCATCACAGTACTAACCGTCGTAGGCGGTCTCGTAGACGAAGGACTGATGAAGATGCTGT
TCTGATGGATGGAATGACTGAATCTGATACAGCTTCAGTTAATGAAAATGGGCTAGGCAAAAGATGTGAT
TGAGAATTCTGCAGATATCCAGCACAGTGGCGGCCGCTCGAGTCTAGAGGGCCCGTTTAAACCCGCTGAT
CAGCCTCGACTGTGCCTTCTAGTTGCCAGCCATCTGTTGTTTGCCCCTCCCCCGTGCCTTCCTTGACCCT
GGAAGGTGCCACTCCCACTGTCCTTTCCTAATAAAATGAGGAAATTGCATCGCATTGTCTGAGTAGGTGT
CATTCTATTCTGGGGGGTGGGGTGGGGCAGGACAGCAAGGGGGAGGATTGGGAAGACAATAGCAGGCATG
CTGGGGATGCGGTGGGCTCTATGGCTTCTGAGGCGGAAAGAACCAGCTGGGGCTCTAGGGGGTATCCCC
[31 nt withheld, positions 7439-7469]
